Addgene plasmid #140964: pCAG-AviMta2-3xFiBsd
Purpose: full-length wt Avi-Mta2-3XFLAG-iBsd cDNA w/CAG promoter and Blasticidin resistance, cloned from mouse ES cells
Depositing lab: Brian Hendrich. Depositing organization: University of Cambridge. Publication: The Nucleosome Remodelling and Deacetylation complex suppresses transcriptional noise during lineage commitment. Burgold T, Barber M, Kloet S, Cramard J, Gharbi S, Floyd R, Kinoshita M, Ralser M, Vermeulen M, Reynolds N, Dietmann S, Hendrich B. EMBO J. 2019 Jun 17;38(12). pii: embj.2018100788. doi: 10.15252/embj.2018100788. Epub 2019 Apr 29. PubMed 31036553.
Backbone
  Vector backbone: pCAG-A3XFiBsd
  Backbone manufacturer: Hendrich Lab
  Backbone size w/o insert (bp): 6348
  Total vector size (bp): 7860
  Vector type: Mammalian Expression
  Selectable markers: Blasticidin
Growth in bacteria
  Bacterial resistance: Ampicillin, 100 μg/mL
  Growth temperature: 37°C
  Growth strain: DH5alpha
  Copy number: High Copy
Gene/Insert
  Gene/Insert name: metastasis-associated gene family, member 2 (alt name: MTA2)
  Species: M. musculus (mouse)
  GenBank ID: NM_011842.3
  Entrez Gene: Mta2 (a.k.a. AW550797, Mata1l1, Mta1l1, mmta2)
  Promoter: CAG
  Tag / fusion protein: Avi (N terminal on backbone); TEV (N terminal on backbone); 3xFLAG (C terminal on backbone)
  Cloning method: Gibson Cloning
  Sequencing primers: 5′ ggcaacgtgctggttattgtgctg; 3′ gagaggggcggaattcgatatcaagc
Terms and licenses: Academic/Nonprofit Terms; Industry Terms: Not Available to Industry
How to cite: pCAG-AviMta2-3xFiBsd was a gift from Brian Hendrich (Addgene plasmid # 140964 ; http://n2t.net/addgene:140964 ; RRID:Addgene_140964)
