[The description below was written by a language model from this plasmid's Addgene catalogue record and pLannotate feature annotations shown in this document.]
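Description:
pCAG-AviMta2-3xFiBsd is a mammalian expression plasmid built on the pCAG-A3XFiBsd backbone for constitutive expression of a tagged, full-length wild-type mouse Mta2 (metastasis-associated gene family, member 2), cloned as cDNA from mouse ES cells by Gibson assembly. In bacteria it is maintained through a high-copy ColE1/pUC-type origin with ampicillin selection (AmpR, β-lactamase). Remnants of lac regulatory elements, an SV40 origin and SV40 polyadenylation signals are also annotated in the backbone. The catalogue lists a total size of 7,860 bp, whereas the sequenced record underlying the feature table is 8,322 nt; the record does not explain this difference.

Expression is driven by the CAG promoter, seen in the annotation as the CMV enhancer spanning the plasmid origin followed by the chimeric chicken β-actin/rabbit β-globin intron. The Mta2 coding sequence is fused at its C terminus to a 3xFLAG epitope. According to the catalogue, it also carries an N-terminal Avi tag (a substrate for site-specific biotinylation by BirA) and a TEV protease cleavage site, both supplied by the backbone, although these short elements were not picked up in the feature table. Downstream, an EMCV IRES links the Mta2 open reading frame to the blasticidin S deaminase gene (BSD) on the same transcript, which ends at a bGH poly(A) signal. This bicistronic arrangement means that blasticidin-resistant cells should also express the tagged protein. The combination of tags suits FLAG-based detection or immunoprecipitation and streptavidin-based affinity capture. The associated publication concerns the role of the Nucleosome Remodelling and Deacetylation complex during lineage commitment.
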