Features (pLannotate 1.2.2; 22 found; start..end, strand, type, name):
    656..1671    +  intron         chimeric intron: chimera between introns from chicken β-actin and rabbit β-globin
   1669..1725    +  CDS            HBB (fragment): HBB_LEPEU - Experimental evidence at protein level: Swiss-Prot protein existence level 1. Involved in oxygen transport from the lung to the various peripheral tissues. From Lepus europaeus (European hare).
   1804..3804    +  CDS            Mta2: MTA2_MOUSE - Also known as Mta1l1. Experimental evidence at protein level: Swiss-Prot protein existence level 1. May be involved in the regulation of gene expression as repressor and activator. The repression might be related to covalent modification of histone proteins. From Mus musculus (Mouse).
   3811..3876    +  CDS            3xFLAG: three tandem FLAG® epitope tags, followed by an enterokinase cleavage site
   3887..3910    -  misc_feature   MCS (fragment): pBluescript multiple cloning site
   4030..4492    +  misc_feature   IRES: internal ribosome entry site (IRES) of the encephalomyocarditis virus (EMCV)
   4506..4904    +  CDS            BSD: blasticidin S deaminase; Aspergillus terreus BSD; confers resistance to blasticidin
   4942..5166    +  polyA_signal   bGH poly(A) signal: bovine growth hormone polyadenylation signal
   5170..5186    +  promoter       SV40 promoter (fragment): SV40 enhancer and early promoter
   5237..5253    -  protein_bind   lac operator: The lac repressor binds to the lac operator to inhibit transcription in E. coli. This inhibition can be relieved by adding lactose or isopropyl-β-D-thiogalactopyranoside (IPTG). lac repressor encoded by lacI
   5261..5291    -  promoter       lac promoter: promoter for the E. coli lac operon
   5306..5327    -  protein_bind   CAP binding site: CAP binding activates transcription in the presence of cAMP. E. coli catabolite activator protein
   5340..5379    -  CDS            lacI (fragment): lac repressor; lacI; The lac repressor binds to the lac operator to inhibit transcription in E. coli. This inhibition can be relieved by adding lactose or isopropyl-β-D-thiogalactopyranoside (IPTG).
   5386..5408    +  promoter       SV40 promoter (fragment): SV40 enhancer and early promoter
   5432..5567    +  rep_origin     SV40 ori: SV40 origin of replication
   5587..5721    +  polyA_signal   SV40 poly(A) signal: SV40 polyadenylation signal
   5723..5777    -  CDS            lacI (fragment): lac repressor; lacI; The lac repressor binds to the lac operator to inhibit transcription in E. coli. This inhibition can be relieved by adding lactose or isopropyl-β-D-thiogalactopyranoside (IPTG).
   5960..6548    -  rep_origin     ori: high-copy-number ColE1/pMB1/pBR322/pUC origin of replication
   6719..7579    -  CDS            AmpR: β-lactamase; bla; confers resistance to ampicillin, carbenicillin, and related antibiotics
   7580..7596    -  promoter       AmpR promoter (fragment): bla
   8172..8306    +  polyA_signal   SV40 poly(A) signal: SV40 polyadenylation signal
   8320..377     +  enhancer       CMV enhancer (across the origin): human cytomegalovirus immediate early enhancer
>Addgene plasmid #140964 | pCAG-AviMta2-3xFiBsd | addgene full sequence | sequence record 338401 | Addgene NGS Result
ATTGATTATTGACTAGTTATTAATAGTAATCAATTACGGGGTCATTAGTTCATAGCCCATATATGGAGTT
CCGCGTTACATAACTTACGGTAAATGGCCCGCCTGGCTGACCGCCCAACGACCCCCGCCCATTGACGTCA
ATAATGACGTATGTTCCCATAGTAACGCCAATAGGGACTTTCCATTGACGTCAATGGGTGGAGTATTTAC
GGTAAACTGCCCACTTGGCAGTACATCAAGTGTATCATATGCCAAGTACGCCCCCTATTGACGTCAATGA
CGGTAAATGGCCCGCCTGGCATTATGCCCAGTACATGACCTTATGGGACTTTCCTACTTGGCAGTACATC
TACGTATTAGTCATCGCTATTACCATGGTCGAGGTGAGCCCCACGTTCTGCTTCACTCTCCCCATCTCCC
CCCCCTCCCCACCCCCAATTTTGTATTTATTTATTTTTTAATTATTTTGTGCAGCGATGGGGGCGGGGGG
GGGGGGGGNSGCGCGCCRGGSGGGGSGGGGSGGGGSGRGGGGSGGGGSGGGGSGRGGCGGAGAGGKGCGG
CGGCAGCCAATCAGAGCGGCGCGCTCCGAAAGTTTCCTTTTATGGCGAGGCGGCGGCGGCGGCGGCCCTA
TAAAAAGCGAAGCGCGCGGCGGGCGGGAGTCGCTGCGCGCTGCCTTCGCCCCGTGCCCCGCTCCGCCGCC
GCCTCGCGCCGCCCGCCCCGGCTCTGACTGACCGCGTTACTCCCACAGGTGAGCGGGCGGGACGGCCCTT
CTCCTCCGGGCTGTAATTAGCGCTTGGTTTAATGACGGCTTGTTTCTTTTCTGTGGCTGCGTGAAAGCCT
TGAGGGGCTCCGGGAGGGCCCTTTGTGCGGGGGGAGCGGCTCGGGGGGTGCGTGCGTGTGTGTGTGCGTG
GGGAGCGCCGCGTGCGGCTCCGCGCTGCCCGGCGGCTGTGAGCGCTGCGGGCGCGGCGCGGGGCTTTGTG
CGCTCCGCAGTGTGCGCGAGGGGAGCGCGGCCGGGGGCGGTGCCCCGCGGTGCGGGGGGGCTGCGAGGGG
AACAAAGGCTGCGTGCGGGGTGTGTGCGTGGGGGGGTGAGCAGGGGGTGTGGGCGCGTCGGTCGGGCTGC
AACCCCCCCTGCACCCCCCTCCCCGAGTTGCTGAGCACGGCCCGGCTTCGGGTGCGGGGCTCCGTACGGG
GCGTGGCGCGGGGCTCGCCGTGCCGGGCGGGGGGTGGCGGCAGGTGGGGGTGCCGGGCGGGGCGGGGCCG
CCTCGGGCCGGGGAGGGCTCGGGGGAGGGGCGCGGCGGCCCCCGGAGCGCCGGCGGCTGTCGAGGCGCGG
CGAGCCGCAGCCATTGCCTTTTATGGTAATCGTGCGAGAGGGCGCAGGGACTTCCTTTGTCCCAAATCTG
TGCGGAGCCGAAATCTGGGAGGCGCCGCCGCACCCCCTCTAGCGGGCGCGGGGCGAAGCGGTGCGGCGCC
GGCAGGAAGGAAATGGGCGGGGAGGGCCTTCGTGCGTCGCCGCGCCGCCGTCCCCTTCTCCCTCTCCAGC
CTCGGGGCTGTCCGCGGGGGGACGGCTGCCTTCGGGGGGGACGGGGCAGGGCGGGGTTCGGCTTCTGGCG
TGTGACCGGCGGCTCTAGAGCCTCTGCTAACCATGTTCATGCCTTCTTCTTTTTCCTACAGCTCCTGGGC
AACGTGCTGGTTATTGTGCTGTCTCATCATTTTGGCAAAGAATTCCTCGACATGGCTGGTGGCCTGAATG
ACATCTTTGAGGCCCAGAAGATCGAGTGGCATGAGAACCTGTACTTCCAGGGAGCTGCTAACATGTACCG
GGTGGGAGATTACGTCTATTTTGAGAACTCCTCCAGCAATCCTTACCTGGTTAGACGGATTGAGGAGCTC
AATAAGACTGCAAATGGAAATGTGGAAGCAAAGGTTGTCTGTCTTTTCCGGCGAAGGGATATTTCTAGTA
GCCTCAACAGCTTGGCTGACAGTAATGCTCGGGAGTTTGAGGAGGAATCAAAACAGCCAGGGGTCTCCGA
GCAGCAGAGACATCAACTGAAGCACCGAGAGCTTTTTCTTTCTCGGCAGTTTGAATCATTACCAGCCACC
CACATAAGGGGGAAGTGCAGCGTGACTCTCTTGAACGAGACAGACATCTTAAACCAGTATCTAGACAAGG
AGGACTGCTTTTTTTACTCACTGGTGTTTGATCCTGTGCAGAAGACACTTCTGGCTGATCAAGGGGAGAT
CAGAGTTGGTTGCAAATTCCAAGCTGAGATCCCAGATCGTTTGGCAGAGGGAGAATCAGATAATCGAAAC
CAACAGAAGATGGAGATGAAAGTCTGGGACCCAGACAACCCTCTCACAGACCGGCAGATTGATCAGTTTC
TCGTGGTGGCCCGAGCTGTGGGAACCTTCGCGAGAGCCCTAGACTGCAGCAGCTCAATTCGGCAGCCAAG
CTTGCACATGAGTGCAGCTGCTGCGTCCCGAGATATCACTCTGTTCCATGCCATGGATACCTTGCAAAGG
AATGGCTATGACTTGGCCAAGGCTATGTCAACCCTAGTACCACAGGGAGGCCCGGTGCTCTGTCGGGATG
AGATGGAGGAATGGTCTGCTTCTGAAGCCATGCTGTTTGAAGAGGCTCTGGAGAAGTACGGGAAGGATTT
CAATGATATCCGCCAGGACTTTCTACCCTGGAAGTCACTTGCAAGCATAGTCCAGTTTTATTACATGTGG
AAAACCACAGACCGGTATATTCAGCAGAAAAGATTGAAAGCTGCTGAAGCAGACAGCAAACTGAAACAGG
TCTACATCCCCACTTATACCAAGCCAAACCCTAACCAGATCATTTCTGTGGGTTCAAAACCTGGCATGAA
TGGGGCTGGATTCCAGAAGGGCCTGACTTGTGAGAGCTGCCACACCACACAGTCTGCCCAGTGGTATGCC
TGGGGACCCCCTAACATGCAGTGCCGACTTTGTGCTTCCTGTTGGATTTATTGGAAGAAATACGGGGGAC
TGAAGACCCCTACCCAACTTGAAGGGGCTGCTCGGGGCACCACAGAGCCACACTCAAGAGGTCATTTATC
CAGACCTGAAGCCCAAAGTCTCTCCCCCTATACAACCAGTGCTAACCGGGCCAAGTTGCTGGCTAAGAAC
AGGCAAACTTTCTTGCTCCAGACCACAAAGCTAACTCGTCTAGCCAGACGAATGTGCCGAGATCTATTAC
AGCCAAGGAGGGCTGCCCGAAGACCCTATGCACCTATCAATGCCAATGCCATCAAGGCAGAGTGCTCGAT
CCGACTTCCTAAGGCTGCCAAGACGCCACTGAAAATTCACCCTCTGGTGCGGCTGCCCTTGGCAACTATC
GTCAAAGATCTGGTGGCTCAGGCACCTCTGAAACCAAAAACACCTCGGGGTACCAAGACACCAATCAACA
GAAACCAGCTGACCCAGAATCGAGGCCTGGGGGGCATTATGGTGAAACGTTCCTATGAGACTATGGCAGG
GGCAGGGGTCCCCTTCTCTGCCAATGGAAGGCCTCTGGCTTCAGGGATTCGTTCAAGCTCACAGCCAGCA
GCCAAGCGTCAGAAACTAAACCCTGCTGATGCTCCCAATCCAGTGGTATTTGTGGCCACAAAGGACACCA
GGGCTTTAAGGAAAGCTCTAACTCACCTGGAAATGCGCCGAGCGGCCCGAAGGCCCAACCTACCCCTGAA
GGTGAAACCAACGCTGATGACAGTGCGGCCCCCAGTTCCTCTGCCCGCTTCTTCACATCCTGCCAGCACC
AATGAGCCCATTGTCCTGGAGGATAGCGGCGACTACAAAGACCATGACGGTGATTATAAAGATCATGACA
TCGACTACAAGGATGACGATGACAAGTAGCGGCCGCTCGATAAGCTTGATATCGAATTCCGCCCCCCCCC
CCTCTCCCTCCCCCCCCCCTAACGTTACTGGCCGAAGCCGCTTGGAATAAGGCCGGTGTGCGTTTGTCTA
TATGTTATTTTCCACCATATTGCCGTCTTTTGGCAATGTGAGGGCCCGGAAACCTGGCCCTGTCTTCTTG
ACGAGCATTCCTAGGGGTCTTTCCCCTCTCGCCAAAGGAATGCAAGGTCTGTTGAATGTCGTGAAGGAAG
CAGTTCCTCTGGAAGCTTCTTGAAGACAAACAACGTCTGTAGCGACCCTTTGCAGGCAGCGGAACCCCCC
ACCTGGCGACAGGTGCCTCTGCGGCCAAAAGCCACGTGTATAAGATACACCTGCAAAGGCGGCACAACCC
CAGTGCCACGTTGTGAGTTGGATAGTTGTGGAAAGAGTCAAATGGCTCTCCTCAAGCGTATTCAACAAGG
GGCTGAAGGATGCCCAGAAGGTACCCCATTGTATGGGATCTGATCTGGGGCCTCGGTGCACATGCTTTAC
ATGTGTTTAGTCGAGGTTAAAAAAACGTCTAGGCCCCCCGAACCACGGGGACGTGGTTTTCCTTTGAAAA
ACACGATGATAATATGGCCACAACCATGGCCAAGCCTTTGTCTCAAGAAGAATCCACCCTCATTGAAAGA
GCAACGGCTACAATCAACAGCATCCCCATCTCTGAAGACTACAGCGTCGCCAGCGCAGCTCTCTCTAGCG
ACGGCCGCATCTTCACTGGTGTCAATGTATATCATTTTACTGGGGGACCTTGCGCAGAACTCGTGGTGCT
GGGCACTGCTGCTGCTGCGGCAGCTGGCAACCTGACTTGTATCGTCGCGATCGGAAATGAGAACAGGGGC
ATCTTGAGCCCCTGCGGACGGTGCCGACAGGTTCTTCTCGATCTGCATCCTGGGATCAAAGCCATAGTGA
AGGACAGTGATGGACAGCCGACGGCAGTTGGGATTCGTGAATTGCTGCCCTCTGGTTATGTGTGGGAGGG
CTAAATGCATCGATGATCTAGAGCTCGCTGATCAGCCTCGACTGTGCCTTCTAGTTGCCAGCCATCTGTT
GTTTGCCCCTCCCCCGTGCCTTCCTTGACCCTGGAAGGTGCCACTCCCACTGTCCTTTCCTAATAAAATG
AGGAAATTGCATCGCATTGTCTGAGTAGGTGTCATTCTATTCTGGGGGGTGGGGTGGGGCAGGACAGCAA
GGGGGAGGATTGGGAAGACAATAGCAGGCATGCTGGGGATGCGGTGGGCTCTATGGCTTCTGAGGCGGAA
AGAACCTGCAGCCCAAGCTTGGCGTAATCATGGTCATAGCTGTTTCCTGTGTGAAATTGTTATCCGCTCA
CAATTCCACACAACATACGAGCCGGAAGCATAAAGTGTAAAGCCTGGGGTGCCTAATGAGTGAGCTAACT
CACATTAATTGCGTTGCGCTCACTGCCCGCTTTCCAGTCGGGAAACCTGTCGTGCCAGCGGATCCGCATC
TCAATTAGTCAGCAACCATAGTCCCGCCCCTAACTCCGCCCATCCCGCCCCTAACTCCGCCCAGTTCCGC
CCATTCTCCGCCCCATGGCTGACTAATTTTTTTTATTTATGCAGAGGCCGAGGCCGCCTCGGCCTCTGAG
CTATTCCAGAAGTAGTGAGGAGGCTTTTTTGGAGGCCTAGGCTTTTGCAAAAAGCTAACTTGTTTATTGC
AGCTTATAATGGTTACAAATAAAGCAATAGCATCACAAATTTCACAAATAAAGCATTTTTTTCACTGCAT
TCTAGTTGTGGTTTGTCCAAACTCATCAATGTATCTTATCATGTCTGGATCCGCTGCATTAATGAATCGG
CCAACGCGCGGGGAGAGGCGGTTTGCGTATTGGGCGCTCTTCCGCTTCCTCGCTCACTGACTCGCTGCGC
TCGGTCGTTCGGCTGCGGCGAGCGGTATCAGCTCACTCAAAGGCGGTAATACGGTTATCCACAGAATCAG
GGGATAACGCAGGAAAGAACATGTGAGCAAAAGGCCAGCAAAAGGCCAGGAACCGTAAAAAGGCCGCGTT
GCTGGCGTTTTTCCATAGGCTCCGCCCCCCTGACGAGCATCACAAAAATCGACGCTCAAGTCAGAGGTGG
CGAAACCCGACAGGACTATAAAGATACCAGGCGTTTCCCCCTGGAAGCTCCCTCGTGCGCTCTCCTGTTC
CGACCCTGCCGCTTACCGGATACCTGTCCGCCTTTCTCCCTTCGGGAAGCGTGGCGCTTTCTCATAGCTC
ACGCTGTAGGTATCTCAGTTCGGTGTAGGTCGTTCGCTCCAAGCTGGGCTGTGTGCACGAACCCCCCGTT
CAGCCCGACCGCTGCGCCTTATCCGGTAACTATCGTCTTGAGTCCAACCCGGTAAGACACGACTTATCGC
CACTGGCAGCAGCCACTGGTAACAGGATTAGCAGAGCGAGGTATGTAGGCGGTGCTACAGAGTTCTTGAA
GTGGTGGCCTAACTACGGCTACACTAGAAGAACAGTATTTGGTATCTGCGCTCTGCTGAAGCCAGTTACC
TTCGGAAAAAGAGTTGGTAGCTCTTGATCCGGCAAACAAACCACCGCTGGTAGCGGTGGTTTTTTTGTTT
GCAAGCAGCAGATTACGCGCAGAAAAAAAGGATCTCAAGAAGATCCTTTGATCTTTTCTACGGGGTCTGA
CGCTCAGTGGAACGAAAACTCACGTTAAGGGATTTTGGTCATGAGATTATCAAAAAGGATCTTCACCTAG
ATCCTTTTAAATTAAAAATGAAGTTTTAAATCAATCTAAAGTATATATGAGTAAACTTGGTCTGACAGTT
ACCAATGCTTAATCAGTGAGGCACCTATCTCAGCGATCTGTCTATTTCGTTCATCCATAGTTGCCTGACT
CCCCGTCGTGTAGATAACTACGATACGGGAGGGCTTACCATCTGGCCCCAGTGCTGCAATGATACCGCGA
GACCCACGCTCACCGGCTCCAGATTTATCAGCAATAAACCAGCCAGCCGGAAGGGCCGAGCGCAGAAGTG
GTCCTGCAACTTTATCCGCCTCCATCCAGTCTATTAATTGTTGCCGGGAAGCTAGAGTAAGTAGTTCGCC
AGTTAATAGTTTGCGCAACGTTGTTGCCATTGCTACAGGCATCGTGGTGTCACGCTCGTCGTTTGGTATG
GCTTCATTCAGCTCCGGTTCCCAACGATCAAGGCGAGTTACATGATCCCCCATGTTGTGCAAAAAAGCGG
TTAGCTCCTTCGGTCCTCCGATCGTTGTCAGAAGTAAGTTGGCCGCAGTGTTATCACTCATGGTTATGGC
AGCACTGCATAATTCTCTTACTGTCATGCCATCCGTAAGATGCTTTTCTGTGACTGGTGAGTACTCAACC
AAGTCATTCTGAGAATAGTGTATGCGGCGACCGAGTTGCTCTTGCCCGGCGTCAATACGGGATAATACCG
CGCCACATAGCAGAACTTTAAAAGTGCTCATCATTGGAAAACGTTCTTCGGGGCGAAAACTCTCAAGGAT
CTTACCGCTGTTGAGATCCAGTTCGATGTAACCCACTCGTGCACCCAACTGATCTTCAGCATCTTTTACT
TTCACCAGCGTTTCTGGGTGAGCAAAAACAGGAAGGCAAAATGCCGCAAAAAAGGGAATAAGGGCGACAC
GGAAATGTTGAATACTCATACTCTTCCTTTTTCAATGACCGCTTTGGAAAAACAAAGACTGTATTTCCTG
GAAATTAATGTTTATTCAATAAACTGTGTATTCAGCTATATTCACATAGTGGTGAGGCTGAAATGAGGCG
GGAAGAGGCGGTTGGGGCTTAATTATATCAATTTGGGTGGCCCCACAGCGCCTCCAAGGCGCCAGTCCTG
TTTTGACAAGTTGCCTCTGGAAGCCTCTCTTCTTTTTCTCCAGAGTAAGCGGAGGCCAGGGGCCCCCGGC
CTCTGCTTAATACTAAAAAAAACAGCTGTTGTCATAGTAATGATTGGGTGGAAACATTCCAGGCCTGGGT
GGAGAGGCTTTTTGCTTCCTCTTGCAAAACCACACTGACATTCCAGGCCTGGGTGGAGAGGCTTTTTGCT
TCCTCTTGCAAAACCACACTGCCCTCTGGAGGGCAGTTGCCTAGCAACTAATTAAAAGAGGATGTCGCAC
GGCCAGCTGCGGTCAGTTAGTCACTTCCTGCTTAACTGACTTGACATTTTCTATTTTAAGAGTCGGGAGG
AAAATTACTGTGTTGGAGGCCCTCCGCCATCTTCTGAAGCTGAATCGAATTAACTTGTTTATTGCAGCTT
ATAATGGTTACAAATAAAGCAATAGCATCACAAATTTCACAAATAAAGCATTTTTTTCACTGCATTCTAG
TTGTGGTTTGTCCAAACTCATCAATGTATCTTATCATGTCTGGATCTGATATCATCGTCGAC
